Addgene plasmid #201968: TRAPa(W255A,N262E,K266E)-3xFLAG-pCDNA
Purpose: Mammalian expression of mutated Translocon-associated protein subunit alpha
Depositing lab: Ville Paavilainen. Depositing organization: University of Helsinki, Institute of Biotechnology. Publication: Molecular view of ER membrane remodeling by the Sec61/TRAP translocon. Karki S, Javanainen M, Rehan S, Tranter D, Kellosalo J, Huiskonen JT, Happonen L, Paavilainen V. EMBO Rep. 2023 Dec 6;24(12):e57910. doi: 10.15252/embr.202357910. Epub 2023 Nov 20. PubMed 37983950.
Backbone
  Vector backbone: pCDNA3.1(+)
  Vector type: Mammalian Expression
Growth in bacteria
  Bacterial resistance: Ampicillin, 100 μg/mL
  Growth temperature: 37°C
  Growth strain: DH5alpha
  Copy number: High Copy
Gene/Insert
  Gene/Insert name: SSR1
  Species: H. sapiens (human)
  Mutation: W255A,N262E,K266E
  Entrez Gene: SSR1 (a.k.a. TRAPA)
  Tag / fusion protein: 3xFLAG-tag (C terminal on insert)
  Cloning method: Restriction Enzyme; 5′ cloning site EcoRI (unknown if destroyed); 3′ cloning site NotI (unknown if destroyed)
Terms and licenses: Academic/Nonprofit Terms; Industry Terms: Not Available to Industry
How to cite: TRAPa(W255A,N262E,K266E)-3xFLAG-pCDNA was a gift from Ville Paavilainen (Addgene plasmid # 201968 ; http://n2t.net/addgene:201968 ; RRID:Addgene_201968)
