[The description below was written by a language model from this plasmid's Addgene catalogue record and pLannotate feature annotations shown in this document.]
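Description:
TRAPa(W255A,N262E,K266E)-3xFLAG-pCDNA is a mammalian expression plasmid built on the pCDNA3.1(+) backbone, about 6.3 kb in the sequenced record. It is propagated in E. coli as a high-copy plasmid through a ColE1/pUC-type origin and selected with ampicillin via the β-lactamase gene. The backbone also carries an f1 phage origin and a neomycin phosphotransferase cassette flanked by the SV40 early promoter and SV40 polyadenylation signal, which in this vector family allows G418 selection of stably transfected mammalian cells. Short annotated fragments such as the bom, lacI, ble and truncated HIV-1 LTR matches appear to be backbone remnants or partial similarity hits rather than functional parts.

The payload is human SSR1, encoding the alpha subunit of the translocon-associated protein (TRAP) complex of the ER membrane, cloned between EcoRI and NotI. Transcription is driven by the CMV immediate-early enhancer and promoter and terminated by the bovine growth hormone polyadenylation signal. A T7 promoter upstream of the insert permits in vitro transcription or serves as a sequencing primer site. The coding sequence carries three substitutions, W255A, N262E and K266E, and is fused at its C terminus to a 3xFLAG epitope. The tag is listed in the catalogue entry but is not separately annotated in the feature table; it would lie in the gap between the SSR1 CDS and the poly(A) signal. The FLAG tag enables antibody detection and affinity capture of the mutant protein. The stated purpose is mammalian expression of mutated TRAP alpha, and the associated publication concerns ER membrane remodeling by the Sec61/TRAP translocon. The record does not state what specific functional effect the three mutations are meant to have.
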