Features (pLannotate 1.2.2; 20 found; start..end, strand, type, name):
    243..347     -  promoter       AmpR promoter: bla
    406..458     -  misc_feature   bom (fragment): basis of mobility region from pBR322
    613..992     +  enhancer       CMV enhancer: human cytomegalovirus immediate early enhancer
    993..1196    +  promoter       CMV promoter: human cytomegalovirus (CMV) immediate early promoter
   1192..1225    +  LTR            5' LTR (truncated) (fragment): truncated 5' long terminal repeat (LTR) from HIV-1
   1241..1259    +  promoter       T7 promoter: promoter for bacteriophage T7 RNA polymerase
   1342..2199    +  CDS            SSR1: SSRA_HUMAN - Also known as TRAPA. Experimental evidence at protein level: Swiss-Prot protein existence level 1. TRAP proteins are part of a complex whose function is to bind calcium to the ER membrane and thereby regulate the retention of ER resident proteins. May be involved in the recycling of the translocation apparatus after completion of the translocation process or may function as a membrane-bound chaperone facilitating folding of translocated proteins. From Homo sapiens (Human).
   2319..2543    +  polyA_signal   bGH poly(A) signal: bovine growth hormone polyadenylation signal
   2547..2568    +  promoter       SV40 promoter (fragment): SV40 enhancer and early promoter
   2589..3017    +  rep_origin     f1 ori (sequence partly withheld): f1 bacteriophage origin of replication; arrow indicates direction of (+) strand synthesis
   3031..3360    +  promoter       SV40 promoter: SV40 enhancer and early promoter
   3427..4218    +  CDS            neo: KKA2_KLEPN - Also known as kan, nptII. Experimental evidence at protein level: Swiss-Prot protein existence level 1. Resistance to kanamycin, neomycin, paromomycin, ribostamycin, butirosin and gentamicin B. From Klebsiella pneumoniae.
   4242..4400    +  CDS            ble (fragment): BLE_KLEPN - Experimental evidence at protein level: Swiss-Prot protein existence level 1. Binding protein with a strong affinity to the bleomycin family of antibiotics. Binds to CL990; an antimitotic-antibiotic compound. From Klebsiella pneumoniae.
   4395..4516    +  polyA_signal   SV40 poly(A) signal: SV40 polyadenylation signal
   4589..4605    -  protein_bind   lac operator: The lac repressor binds to the lac operator to inhibit transcription in E. coli. This inhibition can be relieved by adding lactose or isopropyl-β-D-thiogalactopyranoside (IPTG). lac repressor encoded by lacI
   4613..4643    -  promoter       lac promoter: promoter for the E. coli lac operon
   4658..4679    -  protein_bind   CAP binding site: CAP binding activates transcription in the presence of cAMP. E. coli catabolite activator protein
   4692..4784    -  CDS            lacI (fragment): lac repressor; lacI; The lac repressor binds to the lac operator to inhibit transcription in E. coli. This inhibition can be relieved by adding lactose or isopropyl-β-D-thiogalactopyranoside (IPTG).
   4967..5555    -  rep_origin     ori: high-copy-number ColE1/pMB1/pBR322/pUC origin of replication
   5726..242     -  CDS            AmpR (across the origin): β-lactamase; bla; confers resistance to ampicillin, carbenicillin, and related antibiotics
>Addgene plasmid #201968 | TRAPa(W255A,N262E,K266E)-3xFLAG-pCDNA | addgene full sequence | sequence record 396911 | Addgene NGS Result
CGGGATAATACCGCGCCACATAGCAGAACTTTAAAAGTGCTCATCATTGGAAAACGTTCTTCGGGGCGAA
AACTCTCAAGGATCTTACCGCTGTTGAGATCCAGTTCGATGTAACCCACTCGTGCACCCAACTGATCTTC
AGCATCTTTTACTTTCACCAGCGTTTCTGGGTGAGCAAAAACAGGAAGGCAAAATGCCGCAAAAAAGGGA
ATAAGGGCGACACGGAAATGTTGAATACTCATACTCTTCCTTTTTCAATATTATTGAAGCATTTATCAGG
GTTATTGTCTCATGAGCGGATACATATTTGAATGTATTTAGAAAAATAAACAAATAGGGGTTCCGCGCAC
ATTTCCCCGAAAAGTGCCACCTGACGTCGACGGATCGGGAGATCTCCCGATCCCCTATGGTGCACTCTCA
GTACAATCTGCTCTGATGCCGCATAGTTAAGCCAGTATCTGCTCCCTGCTTGTGTGTTGGAGGTCGCTGA
GTAGTGCGCGAGCAAAATTTAAGCTACAACAAGGCAAGGCTTGACCGACAATTGCATGAAGAATCTGCTT
AGGGTTAGGCGTTTTGCGCTGCTTCGCGATGTACGGGCCAGATATACGCGTTGACATTGATTATTGACTA
GTTATTAATAGTAATCAATTACGGGGTCATTAGTTCATAGCCCATATATGGAGTTCCGCGTTACATAACT
TACGGTAAATGGCCCGCCTGGCTGACCGCCCAACGACCCCCGCCCATTGACGTCAATAATGACGTATGTT
CCCATAGTAACGCCAATAGGGACTTTCCATTGACGTCAATGGGTGGAGTATTTACGGTAAACTGCCCACT
TGGCAGTACATCAAGTGTATCATATGCCAAGTACGCCCCCTATTGACGTCAATGACGGTAAATGGCCCGC
CTGGCATTATGCCCAGTACATGACCTTATGGGACTTTCCTACTTGGCAGTACATCTACGTATTAGTCATC
GCTATTACCATGGTGATGCGGTTTTGGCAGTACATCAATGGGCGTGGATAGCGGTTTGACTCACGGGGAT
TTCCAAGTCTCCACCCCATTGACGTCAATGGGAGTTTGTTTTGGCACCAAAATCAACGGGACTTTCCAAA
ATGTCGTAACAACTCCGCCCCATTGACGCAAATGGGCGGTAGGCGTGTACGGTGGGAGGTCTATATAAGC
AGAGCTCTCTGGCTAACTAGAGAACCCACTGCTTACTGGCTTATCGAAATTAATACGACTCACTATAGGG
AGACCCAAGCTGGCTAGCGTTTAAACTTAAGCTTGGTACCGAGCTCGGATCCACTAGTCCAGTGTGGTGG
AATTCGCCACCATGAGACTCCTCCCCCGCTTGCTGCTGCTTCTCTTACTCGTGTTCCCTGCCACTGTCTT
GTTCCGAGGCGGCCCCAGAGGCTTGTTAGCAGTGGCACAAGATCTTACAGAGGATGAAGAAACAGTAGAA
GATTCCATAATTGAGGATGAAGATGATGAAGCCGAGGTAGAAGAAGATGAACCCACAGATTTGGTAGAAG
ATAAAGAGGAAGAAGATGTGTCTGGTGAACCTGAAGCTTCACCGAGTGCAGATACAACTATACTGTTTGT
AAAAGGAGAAGATTTTCCAGCAAATAACATTGTGAAGTTCCTGGTAGGCTTTACCAACAAGGGTACAGAA
GATTTTATTGTTGAATCCTTAGATGCCTCATTCCGTTATCCTCAGGACTACCAGTTTTATATCCAGAATT
TCACAGCTCTTCCTCTGAACACTGTAGTGCCACCCCAGAGACAGGCAACTTTTGAGTACTCTTTCATTCC
TGCAGAGCCCATGGGCGGACGACCATTTGGTTTGGTCATCAATCTGAACTACAAAGATTTGAACGGCAAT
GTATTCCAAGATGCAGTCTTCAATCAAACAGTTACAGTTATTGAAAGAGAGGATGGGTTAGATGGAGAAA
CAATCTTTATGTATATGTTCCTTGCTGGTCTTGGGCTTCTGGTTATTGTTGGCCTTCATCAACTCCTAGA
ATCTAGAAAGCGTAAGAGACCCATACAGAAAGTAGAAATGGGTACATCAAGTCAGAATGATGTTGACATG
AGTGCGATTCCTCAGGAAACATTGGAACAAATCAATGAAGCTTCACCAAGAAGGTTGCCCAGGAAACGGG
CACAGAAGAGATCAGTGGGATCTGATGAGGACTATAAAGATCATGACGGTGATTACAAGGATCACGATAT
CGACTATAAAGATGACGACGACAAGTAGGCGGCCGCTCGAGTCTAGAGGGCCCGTTTAAACCCGCTGATC
AGCCTCGACTGTGCCTTCTAGTTGCCAGCCATCTGTTGTTTGCCCCTCCCCCGTGCCTTCCTTGACCCTG
GAAGGTGCCACTCCCACTGTCCTTTCCTAATAAAATGAGGAAATTGCATCGCATTGTCTGAGTAGGTGTC
ATTCTATTCTGGGGGGTGGGGTGGGGCAGGACAGCAAGGGGGAGGATTGGGAAGACAATAGCAGGCATGC
TGGGGATGCGGTGGGCTCTATGGCTTCTGAGGCGGAAAGAACCAGCTGGGGCTCTAGGGGGTATCCCC
[124 nt withheld, positions 2589-2712]
C
[91 nt withheld, positions 2714-2804]
A
[49 nt withheld, positions 2806-2854]
CCTTTGACGTTGGAGTCCACGTTCTTT
[37 nt withheld, positions 2882-2918]
ACCCTATCTCGGTCTATTCTTTTGATTTATAAGGGATTTTGCCGATTTCGGCCTATTGGTTAAAAAATGA
GCTGATTTAACAAAAATTTAACGCGAATTAATTCTGTGGAATGTGTGTCAGTTAGGGTGTGGAAAGTCCC
CAGGCTCCCCAGCAGGCAGAAGTATGCAAAGCATGCATCTCAATTAGTCAGCAACCAGGTGTGGAAAGTC
CCCAGGCTCCCCAGCAGGCAGAAGTATGCAAAGCATGCATCTCAATTAGTCAGCAACCATAGTCCCGCCC
CTAACTCCGCCCATCCCGCCCCTAACTCCGCCCAGTTCCGCCCATTCTCCGCCCCATGGCTGACTAATTT
TTTTTATTTATGCAGAGGCCGAGGCCGCCTCTGCCTCTGAGCTATTCCAGAAGTAGTGAGGAGGCTTTTT
TGGAGGCCTAGGCTTTTGCAAAAAGCTCCCGGGAGCTTATATATCCATTTTCGGATCTGATCAAGAGACA
GGATGAGGATCGTTTCGCATGATTGAACAAGATGGATTGCACGCAGGTTCTCCGGCCGCTTGGGTGGAGA
GGCTATTCGGCTATGACTGGGCACAACAGACAATCGGCTGCTCTGATGCCGCCGTGTTCCGGCTGTCAGC
GCAGGGGCGCCCGGTTCTTTTTGTCAAGACCGACCTGTCCGGTGCCCTGAATGAACTGCAGGACGAGGCA
GCGCGGCTATCGTGGCTGGCCACGACGGGCGTTCCTTGCGCAGCTGTGCTCGACGTTGTCACTGAAGCGG
GAAGGGACTGGCTGCTATTGGGCGAAGTGCCGGGGCAGGATCTCCTGTCATCTCACCTTGCTCCTGCCGA
GAAAGTATCCATCATGGCTGATGCAATGCGGCGGCTGCATACGCTTGATCCGGCTACCTGCCCATTCGAC
CACCAAGCGAAACATCGCATCGAGCGAGCACGTACTCGGATGGAAGCCGGTCTTGTCGATCAGGATGATC
TGGACGAAGAGCATCAGGGGCTCGCGCCAGCCGAACTGTTCGCCAGGCTCAAGGCGCGCATGCCCGACGG
CGAGGATCTCGTCGTGACCCATGGCGATGCCTGCTTGCCGAATATCATGGTGGAAAATGGCCGCTTTTCT
GGATTCATCGACTGTGGCCGGCTGGGTGTGGCGGACCGCTATCAGGACATAGCGTTGGCTACCCGTGATA
TTGCTGAAGAGCTTGGCGGCGAATGGGCTGACCGCTTCCTCGTGCTTTACGGTATCGCCGCTCCCGATTC
GCAGCGCATCGCCTTCTATCGCCTTCTTGACGAGTTCTTCTGAGCGGGACTCTGGGGTTCGAAATGACCG
ACCAAGCGACGCCCAACCTGCCATCACGAGATTTCGATTCCACCGCCGCCTTCTATGAAAGGTTGGGCTT
CGGAATCGTTTTCCGGGACGCCGGCTGGATGATCCTCCAGCGCGGGGATCTCATGCTGGAGTTCTTCGCC
CACCCCAACTTGTTTATTGCAGCTTATAATGGTTACAAATAAAGCAATAGCATCACAAATTTCACAAATA
AAGCATTTTTTTCACTGCATTCTAGTTGTGGTTTGTCCAAACTCATCAATGTATCTTATCATGTCTGTAT
ACCGTCGACCTCTAGCTAGAGCTTGGCGTAATCATGGTCATAGCTGTTTCCTGTGTGAAATTGTTATCCG
CTCACAATTCCACACAACATACGAGCCGGAAGCATAAAGTGTAAAGCCTGGGGTGCCTAATGAGTGAGCT
AACTCACATTAATTGCGTTGCGCTCACTGCCCGCTTTCCAGTCGGGAAACCTGTCGTGCCAGCTGCATTA
ATGAATCGGCCAACGCGCGGGGAGAGGCGGTTTGCGTATTGGGCGCTCTTCCGCTTCCTCGCTCACTGAC
TCGCTGCGCTCGGTCGTTCGGCTGCGGCGAGCGGTATCAGCTCACTCAAAGGCGGTAATACGGTTATCCA
CAGAATCAGGGGATAACGCAGGAAAGAACATGTGAGCAAAAGGCCAGCAAAAGGCCAGGAACCGTAAAAA
GGCCGCGTTGCTGGCGTTTTTCCATAGGCTCCGCCCCCCTGACGAGCATCACAAAAATCGACGCTCAAGT
CAGAGGTGGCGAAACCCGACAGGACTATAAAGATACCAGGCGTTTCCCCCTGGAAGCTCCCTCGTGCGCT
CTCCTGTTCCGACCCTGCCGCTTACCGGATACCTGTCCGCCTTTCTCCCTTCGGGAAGCGTGGCGCTTTC
TCATAGCTCACGCTGTAGGTATCTCAGTTCGGTGTAGGTCGTTCGCTCCAAGCTGGGCTGTGTGCACGAA
CCCCCCGTTCAGCCCGACCGCTGCGCCTTATCCGGTAACTATCGTCTTGAGTCCAACCCGGTAAGACACG
ACTTATCGCCACTGGCAGCAGCCACTGGTAACAGGATTAGCAGAGCGAGGTATGTAGGCGGTGCTACAGA
GTTCTTGAAGTGGTGGCCTAACTACGGCTACACTAGAAGAACAGTATTTGGTATCTGCGCTCTGCTGAAG
CCAGTTACCTTCGGAAAAAGAGTTGGTAGCTCTTGATCCGGCAAACAAACCACCGCTGGTAGCGGTGGTT
TTTTTGTTTGCAAGCAGCAGATTACGCGCAGAAAAAAAGGATCTCAAGAAGATCCTTTGATCTTTTCTAC
GGGGTCTGACGCTCAGTGGAACGAAAACTCACGTTAAGGGATTTTGGTCATGAGATTATCAAAAAGGATC
TTCACCTAGATCCTTTTAAATTAAAAATGAAGTTTTAAATCAATCTAAAGTATATATGAGTAAACTTGGT
CTGACAGTTACCAATGCTTAATCAGTGAGGCACCTATCTCAGCGATCTGTCTATTTCGTTCATCCATAGT
TGCCTGACTCCCCGTCGTGTAGATAACTACGATACGGGAGGGCTTACCATCTGGCCCCAGTGCTGCAATG
ATACCGCGAGACCCACGCTCACCGGCTCCAGATTTATCAGCAATAAACCAGCCAGCCGGAAGGGCCGAGC
GCAGAAGTGGTCCTGCAACTTTATCCGCCTCCATCCAGTCTATTAATTGTTGCCGGGAAGCTAGAGTAAG
TAGTTCGCCAGTTAATAGTTTGCGCAACGTTGTTGCCATTGCTACAGGCATCGTGGTGTCACGCTCGTCG
TTTGGTATGGCTTCATTCAGCTCCGGTTCCCAACGATCAAGGCGAGTTACATGATCCCCCATGTTGTGCA
AAAAAGCGGTTAGCTCCTTCGGTCCTCCGATCGTTGTCAGAAGTAAGTTGGCCGCAGTGTTATCACTCAT
GGTTATGGCAGCACTGCATAATTCTCTTACTGTCATGCCATCCGTAAGATGCTTTTCTGTGACTGGTGAG
TACTCAACCAAGTCATTCTGAGAATAGTGTATGCGGCGACCGAGTTGCTCTTGCCCGGCGTCAATA
